>Addgene plasmid #120933 | pGIPZ-PD-L1-EGFP | addgene full sequence | sequence record 234833 | Addgene NGS Result
AAGCTAACCAAAATCATCCCAAACTTCCCACCCCATACCCTATTACCACTGCCAATTACCTGTGGTTTCA
TTTACTCTAAACCTGTGATTCCTCTGAATTATTTTCATTTTAAAGAAATTGTATTTGTTAAATATGTACT
ACAAACTTAGTAGTTGGAAGGGCTAATTCACTCCCAAAGAAGACAAGATATCCTTGATCTGTGGATCTAC
CACACACAAGGCTACTTCCCTGATTAGCAGAACTACACACCAGGGCCAGGGGTCAGATATCCACTGACCT
TTGGATGGTGCTACAAGCTAGTACCAGTTGAGCCAGATAAGGTAGAAGAGGCCAATAAAGGAGAGAACAC
CAGCTTGTTACACCCTGTGAGCCTGCATGGGATGGATGACCCGGAGAGAGAAGTGTTAGAGTGGAGGTTT
GACAGCCGCCTAGCATTTCATCACGTGGCCCGAGAGCTGCATCCGGAGTACTTCAAGAACTGCTGATATC
GAGCTTGCTACAAGGGACTTTCCGCTGGGGACTTTCCAGGGAGGCGTGGCCTGGGCGGGACTGGGGAGTG
GCGAGCCCTCAGATCCTGCATATAAGCAGCTGCTTTTTGCCTGTACTGGGTCTCTCTGGTTAGACCAGAT
CTGAGCCTGGGAGCTCTCTGGCTAACTAGGGAACCCACTGCTTAAGCCTCAATAAAGCTTGCCTTGAGTG
CTTCAAGTAGTGTGTGCCCGTCTGTTGTGTGACTCTGGTAACTAGAGATCCCTCAGACCCTTTTAGTCAG
TGTGGAAAATCTCTAGCAGTGGCGCCCGAACAGGGACTTGAAAGCGAAAGGGAAACCAGAGGAGCTCTCT
CGACGCAGGACTCGGCTTGCTGAAGCGCGCACGGCAAGAGGCGAGGGGCGGCGACTGGTGAGTACGCCAA
AAATTTTGACTAGCGGAGGCTAGAAGGAGAGAGATGGGTGCGAGAGCGTCAGTATTAAGCGGGGGAGAAT
TAGATCGCGATGGGAAAAAATTCGGTTAAGGCCAGGGGGAAAGAAAAAATATAAATTAAAACATATAGTA
TGGGCAAGCAGGGAGCTAGAACGATTCGCAGTTAATCCTGGCCTGTTAGAAACATCAGAAGGCTGTAGAC
AAATACTGGGACAGCTACAACCATCCCTTCAGACAGGATCAGAAGAACTTAGATCATTATATAATACAGT
AGCAACCCTCTATTGTGTGCATCAAAGGATAGAGATAAAAGACACCAAGGAAGCTTTAGACAAGATAGAG
GAAGAGCAAAACAAAAGTAAGACCACCGCACAGCAAGCGGCCGGCCGCTGATCTTCAGACCTGGAGGAGG
AGATATGAGGGACAATTGGAGAAGTGAATTATATAAATATAAAGTAGTAAAAATTGAACCATTAGGAGTA
GCACCCACCAAGGCAAAGAGAAGAGTGGTGCAGAGAGAAAAAAGAGCAGTGGGAATAGGAGCTTTGTTCC
TTGGGTTCTTGGGAGCAGCAGGAAGCACTATGGGCGCAGCGTCAATGACGCTGACGGTACAGGCCAGACA
ATTATTGTCTGGTATAGTGCAGCAGCAGAACAATTTGCTGAGGGCTATTGAGGCGCAACAGCATCTGTTG
CAACTCACAGTCTGGGGCATCAAGCAGCTCCAGGCAAGAATCCTGGCTGTGGAAAGATACCTAAAGGATC
AACAGCTCCTGGGGATTTGGGGTTGCTCTGGAAAACTCATTTGCACCACTGCTGTGCCTTGGAATGCTAG
TTGGAGTAATAAATCTCTGGAACAGATTTGGAATCACACGACCTGGATGGAGTGGGACAGAGAAATTAAC
AATTACACAAGCTTAATACACTCCTTAATTGAAGAATCGCAAAACCAGCAAGAAAAGAATGAACAAGAAT
TATTGGAATTAGATAAATGGGCAAGTTTGTGGAATTGGTTTAACATAACAAATTGGCTGTGGTATATAAA
ATTATTCATAATGATAGTAGGAGGCTTGGTAGGTTTAAGAATAGTTTTTGCTGTACTTTCTATAGTGAAT
AGAGTTAGGCAGGGATATTCACCATTATCGTTTCAGACCCACCTCCCAACCCCGAGGGGACCCGACAGGC
CCGAAGGAATAGAAGAAGAAGGTGGAGAGAGAGACAGAGACAGATCCATTCGATTAGTGAACGGATCGGC
ACTGCGTGCGCCAATTCTGCAGACAAATGGCAGTATTCATCCACAATTTTAAAAGAAAAGGGGGGATTGG
GGGGTACAGTGCAGGGGAAAGAATAGTAGACATAATAGCAACAGACATACAAACTAAAGAATTACAAAAA
CAAATTACAAAAATTCAAAATTTTCGGGTTTATTACAGGGACAGCAGAGATCCAGTTTGGTTAGTACCGG
GCCCGCTCTAGTCCGGAATCAGTCCTGCTCCTCGGCCACGAAGTGCACGCAGTTGCCGGCCGGGTCGCGC
AGGGCGAACTCCCGCCCCCACGGCTGCTCGCCGATCTCGGTCATGGCCGGCCCGGAGGCGTCCCGGAAGT
TCGTGGACACGACCTCCGACCACTCGGCGTACAGCTCGTCCAGGCCGCGCACCCACACCCAGGCCAGGGT
GTTGTCCGGCACCACCTGGTCCTGGACCGCGCTGATGAACAGGGTCACGTCGTCCCGGACCACACCGGCG
AAGTCGTCCTCCACGAAGTCCCGGGAGAACCCGAGCCGGTCGGTCCAGAACTCGACCGCTCCGGCGACGT
CGCGCGCGGTGAGCACCGGAACGGCACTGGTCAACTTGGCCATGGTGGCCCTCCTATAGTGAGTCGTATT
ATACTATGCCGATATACTATGCCGATGATTAATTGTCAACACGTGCTGCAGGTCCGAGGTTCTAGACGTA
TTACCGCCATGCATTAGTTATTAATAGTAATCAATTACGGGGTCATTAGTTCATAGCCCATATATGGAGT
TCCGCGTTACATAACTTACGGTAAATGGCCCGCCTGGCTGACCGCCCAACGACCCCCGCCCATTGACGTC
AATAATGACGTATGTTCCCATAGTAACGCCAATAGGGACTTTCCATTGACGTCAATGGGTGGAGTATTTA
CGGTAAACTGCCCACTTGGCAGTACATCAAGTGTATCATATGCCAAGTACGCCCCCTATTGACGTCAATG
ACGGTAAATGGCCCGCCTGGCATTATGCCCAGTACATGACCTTATGGGACTTTCCTACTTGGCAGTACAT
CTACGTATTAGTCATCGCTATTACCATGGTGATGCGGTTTTGGCAGTACATCAATGGGCGTGGATAGCGG
TTTGACTCACGGGGATTTCCAAGTCTCCACCCCATTGACGTCAATGGGAGTTTGTTTTGGCACCAAAATC
AACGGGACTTTCCAAAATGTCGTAACAACTCCGCCCCATTGACGCAAATGGGCGGTAGGCGTGTACGGTG
GGAGGTCTATATAAGCAGAGCTCGTTTAGTGAACCGTCAGATCGCCTGGAGACGCCATCCACGCTGTTTT
GACCTCCATAGAAGACACCGACTCTACTAGAGGATCTGCCACCATCGATATGAGGATATTTGCTGTCTTT
ATATTCATGACCTACTGGCATTTGCTGAACGCATTTACTGTCACGGTTCCCAAGGACCTATATGTGGTAG
AGTATGGTAGCAATATGACAATTGAATGCAAATTCCCAGTAGAAAAACAATTAGACCTGGCTGCACTAAT
TGTCTATTGGGAAATGGAGGATAAGAACATTATTCAATTTGTGCATGGAGAGGAAGACCTGAAGGTTCAG
CATAGTAGCTACAGACAGAGGGCCCGGCTGTTGAAGGACCAGCTCTCCCTGGGAAATGCTGCACTTCAGA
TCACAGATGTGAAATTGCAGGATGCAGGGGTGTACCGCTGCATGATCAGCTATGGTGGTGCCGACTACAA
GCGAATTACTGTGAAAGTCAATGCCCCATACAACAAAATCAACCAAAGAATTTTGGTTGTGGATCCAGTC
ACCTCTGAACATGAACTGACATGTCAGGCTGAGGGCTACCCCAAGGCCGAAGTCATCTGGACAAGCAGTG
ACCATCAAGTCCTGAGTGGTAAGACCACCACCACCAATTCCAAGAGAGAGGAGAAGCTTTTCAATGTGAC
CAGCACACTGAGAATCAACACAACAACTAATGAGATTTTCTACTGCACTTTTAGGAGATTAGATCCTGAG
GAAAACCATACAGCTGAATTGGTCATCCCAGAACTACCTCTGGCACATCCTCCAAATGAAAGGACTCACT
TGGTAATTCTGGGAGCCATCTTATTATGCCTTGGTGTAGCACTGACATTCATCTTCCGTTTAAGAAAAGG
GAGAATGATGGATGTGAAAAAATGTGGCATCCAAGATACAAACTCAAAGAAGCAAAGTGATACACATTTG
GAGGAGACGGGAATTCTGCAGTCGACGGTACCGCGGGCCCGGGATCCACCGGTCGCCACCATGGTGAGCA
AGGGCGAGGAGCTGTTCACCGGGGTGGTGCCCATCCTGGTCGAGCTGGACGGCGACGTAAACGGCCACAA
GTTCAGCGTGTCCGGCGAGGGCGAGGGCGATGCCACCTACGGCAAGCTGACCCTGAAGTTCATCTGCACC
ACCGGCAAGCTGCCCGTGCCCTGGCCCACCCTCGTGACCACCCTGACCTACGGCGTGCAGTGCTTCAGCC
GCTACCCCGACCACATGAAGCAGCACGACTTCTTCAAGTCCGCCATGCCCGAAGGCTACGTCCAGGAGCG
CACCATCTTCTTCAAGGACGACGGCAACTACAAGACCCGCGCCGAGGTGAAGTTCGAGGGCGACACCCTG
GTGAACCGCATCGAGCTGAAGGGCATCGACTTCAAGGAGGACGGCAACATCCTGGGGCACAAGCTGGAGT
ACAACTACAACAGCCACAACGTCTATATCATGGCCGACAAGCAGAAGAACGGCATCAAGGTGAACTTCAA
GATCCGCCACAACATCGAGGACGGCAGCGTGCAGCTCGCCGACCACTACCAGCAGAACACCCCCATCGGC
GACGGCCCCGTGCTGCTGCCCGACAACCACTACCTGAGCACCCAGTCCGCCCTGAGCAAAGACCCCAACG
AGAAGCGCGATCACATGGTCCTGCTGGAGTTCGTGACCGCCGCCGGGATCACTCTCGGCATGGACGAGCT
GTACAAGTAAGCTAGCTAATGTACAAGTAGCGGCCGCAAATTCCGCCCCTCTCCCTCCCCCCCCCCTAAC
GTTACTGGCCGAAGCCGCTTGGAATAAGGCCGGTGTGCGTTTGTCTATATGTTATTTTCCACCATATTGC
CGTCTTTTGGCAATGTGAGGGCCCGGAAACCTGGCCCTGTCTTCTTGACGAGCATTCCTAGGGGTCTTTC
CCCTCTCGCCAAAGGAATGCAAGGTCTGTTGAATGTCGTGAAGGAAGCAGTTCCTCTGGAAGCTTCTTGA
AGACAAACAACGTCTGTAGCGACCCTTTGCAGGCAGCGGAACCCCCCACCTGGCGACAGGTGCCTCTGCG
GCCAAAAGCCACGTGTATAAGATACACCTGCAAAGGCGGCACAACCCCAGTGCCACGTTGTGAGTTGGAT
AGTTGTGGAAAGAGTCAAATGGCTCTCCTCAAGCGTATTCAACAAGGGGCTGAAGGATGCCCAGAAGGTA
CCCCATTGTATGGGATCTGATCTGGGGCCTCGGTGCACATGCTTTACATGTGTTTAGTCGAGGTTAAAAA
AACGTCTAGGCCCCCCGAACCACGGGGACGTGGTTTTCCTTTGAAAAACACGATAATACCATGGCCACCG
AGTACAAGCCCACGGTGCGCCTCGCCACCCGCGACGACGTCCCCCGGGCCGTACGCACCCTCGCCGCCGC
GTTCGCCGACTACCCCGCCACGCGCCACACCGTCGACCCGGACCGCCACATCGAGCGGGTCACCGAGCTG
CAAGAACTCTTCCTCACGCGCGTCGGGCTCGACATCGGCAAGGTGTGGGTCGCGGACGACGGCGCCGCGG
TGGCGGTCTGGACCACGCCGGAGAGCGTCGAAGCGGGGGCGGTGTTCGCCGAGATCGGCTCGCGCATGGC
CGAGTTGAGCGGTTCCCGGCTGGCCGCGCAGCAACAGATGGAAGGCCTCCTGGCGCCGCACCGGCCCAAG
GAGCCCGCGTGGTTCCTGGCCACCGTCGGCGTCTCGCCCGACCACCAGGGCAAGGGTCTGGGCAGCGCCG
TCGTGCTCCCCGGAGTGGAGGCGGCCGAGCGCGCTGGGGTGCCCGCCTTCCTGGAGACCTCCGCGCCCCG
CAACCTCCCCTTCTACGAGCGGCTCGGCTTCACCGTCACCGCCGACGTCGAGGTGCCCGAAGGACCGCGC
ACCTGGTGCATGACCCGCAAGCCCGGTGCCTGAGTTTGTTTGAATGAGGCTTCAGTACTTTACAGAATCG
TTGCCTGCACATCTTGGAAACACTTGCTGGGATTACTTCTTCAGGTTAACCCAACAGAAGGCTCGAGAAG
GTATATTGCTGTTGACAGTGAGCGCATGAAGAAAGATGGAGTCAAATAGTGAAGCCACAGATGTATTTGA
CTCCATCTTTCTTCATTTGCCTACTGCCTCGGAATTCAAGGGGCTACTTTAGGAGCAATTATCTTGTTTA
CTAAAACTGAATACCTTGCTATCTCTTTGATACATTTTTACAAAGCTGAATTAAAATGGTATAAATTAAA
TCACTTTTTTGGCCGGCCAACTTGCAGTACACCGGACCACGACCCTAGGATCGACGCGGACACGCGTCTG
GAACAATCAACCTCTGGATTACAAAATTTGTGAAAGATTGACTGGTATTCTTAACTATGTTGCTCCTTTT
ACGCTATGTGGATACGCTGCTTTAATGCCTTTGTATCATGCTATTGCTTCCCGTATGGCTTTCATTTTCT
CCTCCTTGTATAAATCCTGGTTGCTGTCTCTTTATGAGGAGTTGTGGCCCGTTGTCAGGCAACGTGGCGT
GGTGTGCACTGTGTTTGCTGACGCAACCCCCACTGGTTGGGGCATTGCCACCACCTGTCAGCTCCTTTCC
GGGACTTTCGCTTTCCCCCTCCCTATTGCCACGGCGGAACTCATCGCCGCCTGCCTTGCCCGCTGCTGGA
CAGGGGCTCGGCTGTTGGGCACTGACAATTCCGTGGTGTTGTCGGGGAAGCTGACGTCCTTTCCATGGCT
GCTCGCCTGTGTTGCCACCTGGATTCTGCGCGGGACGTCCTTCTGCTACGTCCCTTCGGCCCTCAATCCA
GCGGACCTTCCTTCCCGCGGCCTGCTGCCGGCTCTGCGGCCTCTTCCGCGTCTTCGCCTTCGCCCTCAGA
CGAGTCGGATCTCCCTTTGGGCCGCCTCCCCGCCTGGAATTAATTCTGCAGTCGAGACCTAGAAAAACAT
GGAGCAATCACAAGTAGCAATACAGCAGCTACCAATGCTGATTGTGCCTGGCTAGAAGCACAAGAGGAGG
AGGAGGTGGGTTTTCCAGTCACACCTCAGGTACCTTTAAGACCAATGACTTACAAGGCAGCTGTAGATCT
TAGCCACTTTTTAAAAGAAAAGAGGGGACTGGAAGGGCTAATTCACTCCCAACGAAGACAAGATCTGCTT
TTTGCTTGTACTGGGTCTCTCTGGTTAGACCAGATCTGAGCCTGGGAGCTCTCTGGCTAACTAGGGAACC
CACTGCTTAAGCCTCAATAAAGCTTGCCTTGAGTGCTTCAAGTAGTGTGTGCCCGTCTGTTGTGTGACTC
TGGTAACTAGAGATCCCTCAGACCCTTTTAGTCAGTGTGGAAAATCTCTAGCAGTAGTAGTTCATGTCAT
CTTATTATTCAGTATTTATAACTTGCAAAGAAATGAATATCAGAGAGTGAGAGGCCTTGACATTGTTTAA
ACCCGCTGATCAGCCTCGACTGTGCCTTCTAGTTGCCAGCCATCTGTTGTTTGCCCCTCCCCCGTGCCTT
CCTTGACCCTGGAAGGTGCCACTCCCACTGTCCTTTCCTAATAAAATGAGGAAATTGCATCGCATTGTCT
GAGTAGGTGTCATTCTATTCTGGGGGGTGGGGTGGGGCAGGACAGCAAGGGGGAGGATTGGGAAGACAAT
AGCAGGCATGCTGGGGATGCGGTGGGCTCTATGGCTTCTGAGGCGGAAAGAACCAGCTGGGGCTCTAGGG
GGTATCCCC
[124 nt withheld, positions 8200-8323]
C
[91 nt withheld, positions 8325-8415]
A
[49 nt withheld, positions 8417-8465]
CCTTTGACGTTGGAGTCCACGTTCTTT
[37 nt withheld, positions 8493-8529]
ACCCTATCTCGGTCTATTCTTTTGATTTATAAGGGATTTTGCCGATTTCGGCCTATTGGTTAAAAAATGA
GCTGATTTAACAAAAATTTAACGCGAATTAATTCTGTGGAATGTGTGTCAGTTAGGGTGTGGAAAGTCCC
CAGGCTCCCCAGCAGGCAGAAGTATGCAAAGCATGCATCTCAATTAGTCAGCAACCAGGTGTGGAAAGTC
CCCAGGCTCCCCAGCAGGCAGAAGTATGCAAAGCATGCATCTCAATTAGTCAGCAACCATAGTCCCGCCC
CTAACTCCGCCCATCCCGCCCCTAACTCCGCCCAGTTCCGCCCATTCTCCGCCCCATGGCTGACTAATTT
TTTTTATTTATGCAGAGGCCGAGGCCGCCTCTGCCTCTGAGCTATTCCAGAAGTAGTGAGGAGGCTTTTT
TGGAGGCCTAGGCTTTTGCAAAAAGCTCCCGGGAGCTTGTATATCCATTTTCGGATCTGATCAGCACGTG
ATGAAAAAGCCTGAACTCACCGCGACGTCTGTCGAGAAGTTTCTGATCGAAAAGTTCGACAGCGTCTCCG
ACCTGATGCAGCTCTCGGAGGGCGAAGAATCTCGTGCTTTCAGCTTCGATGTAGGAGGGCGTGGATATGT
CCTGCGGGTAAATAGCTGCGCCGATGGTTTCTACAAAGATCGTTATGTTTATCGGCACTTTGCATCGGCC
GCGCTCCCGATTCCGGAAGTGCTTGACATTGGGGAATTCAGCGAGAGCCTGACCTATTGCATCTCCCGCC
GTGCACAGGGTGTCACGTTGCAAGACCTGCCTGAAACCGAACTGCCCGCTGTTCTGCAGCCGGTCGCGGA
GGCCATGGATGCGATCGCTGCGGCCGATCTTAGCCAGACGAGCGGGTTCGGCCCATTCGGACCGCAAGGA
ATCGGTCAATACACTACATGGCGTGATTTCATATGCGCGATTGCTGATCCCCATGTGTATCACTGGCAAA
CTGTGATGGACGACACCGTCAGTGCGTCCGTCGCGCAGGCTCTCGATGAGCTGATGCTTTGGGCCGAGGA
CTGCCCCGAAGTCCGGCACCTCGTGCACGCGGATTTCGGCTCCAACAATGTCCTGACGGACAATGGCCGC
ATAACAGCGGTCATTGACTGGAGCGAGGCGATGTTCGGGGATTCCCAATACGAGGTCGCCAACATCTTCT
TCTGGAGGCCGTGGTTGGCTTGTATGGAGCAGCAGACGCGCTACTTCGAGCGGAGGCATCCGGAGCTTGC
AGGATCGCCGCGGCTCCGGGCGTATATGCTCCGCATTGGTCTTGACCAACTCTATCAGAGCTTGGTTGAC
GGCAATTTCGATGATGCAGCTTGGGCGCAGGGTCGATGCGACGCAATCGTCCGATCCGGAGCCGGGACTG
TCGGGCGTACACAAATCGCCCGCAGAAGCGCGGCCGTCTGGACCGATGGCTGTGTAGAAGTACTCGCCGA
TAGTGGAAACCGACGCCCCAGCACTCGTCCGAGGGCAAAGGAATAGCACGTGCTACGAGATTTCGATTCC
ACCGCCGCCTTCTATGAAAGGTTGGGCTTCGGAATCGTTTTCCGGGACGCCGGCTGGATGATCCTCCAGC
GCGGGGATCTCATGCTGGAGTTCTTCGCCCACCCCAACTTGTTTATTGCAGCTTATAATGGTTACAAATA
AAGCAATAGCATCACAAATTTCACAAATAAAGCATTTTTTTCACTGCATTCTAGTTGTGGTTTGTCCAAA
CTCATCAATGTATCTTATCATGTCTGTATACCGTCGACCTCTAGCTAGAGCTTGGCGTAATCATGGTCAT
AGCTGTTTCCTGTGTGAAATTGTTATCCGCTCACAATTCCACACAACATACGAGCCGGAAGCATAAAGTG
TAAAGCCTGGGGTGCCTAATGAGTGAGCTAACTCACATTAATTGCGTTGCGCTCACTGCCCGCTTTCCAG
TCGGGAAACCTGTCGTGCCAGCTGCATTAATGAATCGGCCAACGCGCGGGGAGAGGCGGTTTGCGTATTG
GGCGCTCTTCCGCTTCCTCGCTCACTGACTCGCTGCGCTCGGTCGTTCGGCTGCGGCGAGCGGTATCAGC
TCACTCAAAGGCGGTAATACGGTTATCCACAGAATCAGGGGATAACGCAGGAAAGAACATGTGAGCAAAA
GGCCAGCAAAAGGCCAGGAACCGTAAAAAGGCCGCGTTGCTGGCGTTTTTCCATAGGCTCCGCCCCCCTG
ACGAGCATCACAAAAATCGACGCTCAAGTCAGAGGTGGCGAAACCCGACAGGACTATAAAGATACCAGGC
GTTTCCCCCTGGAAGCTCCCTCGTGCGCTCTCCTGTTCCGACCCTGCCGCTTACCGGATACCTGTCCGCC
TTTCTCCCTTCGGGAAGCGTGGCGCTTTCTCATAGCTCACGCTGTAGGTATCTCAGTTCGGTGTAGGTCG
TTCGCTCCAAGCTGGGCTGTGTGCACGAACCCCCCGTTCAGCCCGACCGCTGCGCCTTATCCGGTAACTA
TCGTCTTGAGTCCAACCCGGTAAGACACGACTTATCGCCACTGGCAGCAGCCACTGGTAACAGGATTAGC
AGAGCGAGGTATGTAGGCGGTGCTACAGAGTTCTTGAAGTGGTGGCCTAACTACGGCTACACTAGAAGAA
CAGTATTTGGTATCTGCGCTCTGCTGAAGCCAGTTACCTTCGGAAAAAGAGTTGGTAGCTCTTGATCCGG
CAAACAAACCACCGCTGGTAGCGGTGGTTTTTTTGTTTGCAAGCAGCAGATTACGCGCAGAAAAAAAGGA
TCTCAAGAAGATCCTTTGATCTTTTCTACGGGGTCTGACGCTCAGTGGAACGAAAACTCACGTTAAGGGA
TTTTGGTCATGAGATTATCAAAAAGGATCTTCACCTAGATCCTTTTAAATTAAAAATGAAGTTTTAAATC
AATCTAAAGTATATATGAGTAAACTTGGTCTGACAGTTACCAATGCTTAATCAGTGAGGCACCTATCTCA
GCGATCTGTCTATTTCGTTCATCCATAGTTGCCTGACTCCCCGTCGTGTAGATAACTACGATACGGGAGG
GCTTACCATCTGGCCCCAGTGCTGCAATGATACCGCGAGACCCACGCTCACCGGCTCCAGATTTATCAGC
AATAAACCAGCCAGCCGGAAGGGCCGAGCGCAGAAGTGGTCCTGCAACTTTATCCGCCTCCATCCAGTCT
ATTAATTGTTGCCGGGAAGCTAGAGTAAGTAGTTCGCCAGTTAATAGTTTGCGCAACGTTGTTGCCATTG
CTACAGGCATCGTGGTGTCACGCTCGTCGTTTGGTATGGCTTCATTCAGCTCCGGTTCCCAACGATCAAG
GCGAGTTACATGATCCCCCATGTTGTGCAAAAAAGCGGTTAGCTCCTTCGGTCCTCCGATCGTTGTCAGA
AGTAAGTTGGCCGCAGTGTTATCACTCATGGTTATGGCAGCACTGCATAATTCTCTTACTGTCATGCCAT
CCGTAAGATGCTTTTCTGTGACTGGTGAGTACTCAACCAAGTCATTCTGAGAATAGTGTATGCGGCGACC
GAGTTGCTCTTGCCCGGCGTCAATACGGGATAATACCGCGCCACATAGCAGAACTTTAAAAGTGCTCATC
ATTGGAAAACGTTCTTCGGGGCGAAAACTCTCAAGGATCTTACCGCTGTTGAGATCCAGTTCGATGTAAC
CCACTCGTGCACCCAACTGATCTTCAGCATCTTTTACTTTCACCAGCGTTTCTGGGTGAGCAAAAACAGG
AAGGCAAAATGCCGCAAAAAAGGGAATAAGGGCGACACGGAAATGTTGAATACTCATACTCTTCCTTTTT
CAATATTATTGAAGCATTTATCAGGGTTATTGTCTCATGAGCGGATACATATTTGAATGTATTTAGAAAA
ATAAACAAATAGGGGTTCCGCGCACATTTCCCCGAAAAGTGCCACCTGACGTCGACGGATCGGGAGATCA
ACTTGTTTATTGCAGCTTATAATGGTTACAAATAAAGCAATAGCATCACAAATTTCACAAATAAAGCATT
TTTTTCACTGCATTCTAGTTGTGGTTTGTCCAAACTCATCAATGTATCTTATCATGTCTGGATCAACTGG
ATAACTC
Features (pLannotate 1.2.2; 36 found; start..end, strand, type, name):
    154..483     +  CDS            nef (fragment): NEF_HV1BR - Experimental evidence at protein level: Swiss-Prot protein existence level 1. Extracellular Nef protein targets CD4(+) T-lymphocytes for apoptosis by interacting with CXCR4 surface receptors (PubMed:14990729). From Human immunodeficiency virus type 1 group M subtype B (isolate BRU/LAI) (HIV-1).
    531..788     +  LTR            5' LTR (truncated): truncated 5' long terminal repeat (LTR) from HIV-1
    835..960     +  misc_feature   HIV-1 Ψ: packaging signal of human immunodeficiency virus type 1
    944..1282    +  CDS            HIV-1 gag (fragment): gag protein from human immunodeficiency virus 1; gag
   1457..1690    +  misc_feature   RRE: The Rev response element (RRE) of HIV-1 allows for Rev-dependent mRNA export from the nucleus to the cytoplasm.
   2067..2167    +  CDS            Rev (fragment): human immunodeficiency virus 1 (HIV-1) Rev protein; rev; enhances nuclear export of unspliced and incompletely spliced viral mRNAs
   2217..2334    +  misc_feature   cPPT/CTS: central polypurine tract and central termination sequence of HIV-1
   2399..2773    -  CDS            BleoR: antibiotic-binding protein; Sh ble from Streptoalloteichus hindustanus; confers resistance to bleomycin, phleomycin, and Zeocin™
   2793..2840    -  promoter       EM7 promoter: synthetic bacterial promoter&nbsp
   2945..3248    +  enhancer       CMV enhancer: human cytomegalovirus immediate early enhancer
   3249..3452    +  promoter       CMV promoter: human cytomegalovirus (CMV) immediate early promoter
   3550..4419    +  CDS            CD274: PD1L1_HUMAN - Also known as B7H1, PDCD1L1, PDCD1LG1, PDL1. Experimental evidence at protein level: Swiss-Prot protein existence level 1. The PDCD1-mediated inhibitory pathway is exploited by tumors to attenuate anti-tumor immunity and escape destruction by the immune system, thereby facilitating tumor survival (PubMed:28813417, PubMed:28813410). The interaction with PDCD1/PD-1 inhibits cytotoxic T lymphocytes (CTLs) effector function (By similarity). The blockage of the PDCD1-mediated pathway results in the reversal of the exhausted T- cell phenotype and the normalization of the anti-tumor res
   4421..4457    +  misc_feature   MCS (fragment): multiple cloning site
   4471..5190    +  CDS            EGFP: the original enhanced GFP (Yang et al., 1996) mammalian codon-optimized
   5226..5798    +  misc_feature   IRES: internal ribosome entry site (IRES) of the encephalomyocarditis virus (EMCV)
   5807..6403    +  CDS            PuroR: puromycin N-acetyltransferase; pac from Streptomyces alboniger; confers resistance to puromycin
   6410..6503    +  ncRNA          5' miR-30a: sequence upstream of the 71-nt precursor of the human miR-30a microRNA (Zeng et al., 2002) miRNA
   6615..6727    +  ncRNA          3' miR-30a: sequence downstream of the 71-nt precursor of the human miR-30a microRNA (Zeng et al., 2002) miRNA
   6795..7383    +  misc_feature   WPRE: woodchuck hepatitis virus posttranscriptional regulatory element
   7400..7588    +  CDS            nef (fragment): NEF_HV1Z2 - Experimental evidence at protein level: Swiss-Prot protein existence level 1. Extracellular Nef protein targets CD4(+) T-lymphocytes for apoptosis by interacting with CXCR4 surface receptors. From Human immunodeficiency virus type 1 group M subtype D (isolate Z2/CDC-Z34) (HIV-1).
   7590..7823    +  LTR            3' LTR (ΔU3): self-inactivating 3' long terminal repeat (LTR) from HIV-1
   7930..8154    +  polyA_signal   bGH poly(A) signal: bovine growth hormone polyadenylation signal
   8158..8179    +  promoter       SV40 promoter (fragment): SV40 enhancer and early promoter
   8200..8628    +  rep_origin     f1 ori (sequence partly withheld): f1 bacteriophage origin of replication; arrow indicates direction of (+) strand synthesis
   8642..8971    +  promoter       SV40 promoter: SV40 enhancer and early promoter
   9020..10045   +  CDS            HygR: aminoglycoside phosphotransferase from E. coli; aph(4)-Ia; confers resistance to hygromycin
  10055..10180   +  CDS            ble (fragment): BLE_KLEPN - Experimental evidence at protein level: Swiss-Prot protein existence level 1. Binding protein with a strong affinity to the bleomycin family of antibiotics. Binds to CL990; an antimitotic-antibiotic compound. From Klebsiella pneumoniae.
  10175..10296   +  polyA_signal   SV40 poly(A) signal: SV40 polyadenylation signal
  10367..10389   -  protein_bind   lac operator (fragment): The lac repressor binds to the lac operator to inhibit transcription in E. coli. This inhibition can be relieved by adding lactose or isopropyl-β-D-thiogalactopyranoside (IPTG). lac repressor encoded by lacI
  10393..10423   -  promoter       lac promoter: promoter for the E. coli lac operon
  10438..10459   -  protein_bind   CAP binding site: CAP binding activates transcription in the presence of cAMP. E. coli catabolite activator protein
  10472..10564   -  CDS            lacI (fragment): lac repressor; lacI; The lac repressor binds to the lac operator to inhibit transcription in E. coli. This inhibition can be relieved by adding lactose or isopropyl-β-D-thiogalactopyranoside (IPTG).
  10747..11335   -  rep_origin     ori: high-copy-number ColE1/pMB1/pBR322/pUC origin of replication
  11506..12366   -  CDS            AmpR: β-lactamase; bla; confers resistance to ampicillin, carbenicillin, and related antibiotics
  12367..12471   -  promoter       AmpR promoter: bla
  12519..12653   +  polyA_signal   SV40 poly(A) signal: SV40 polyadenylation signal
