[The description below was written by a language model from this plasmid's Addgene catalogue record and pLannotate feature annotations shown in this document.]
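Description:
pGIPZ-PD-L1-EGFP is an HIV-1-based lentiviral vector built on the pGIPZ backbone for expressing a human PD-L1 (CD274)–EGFP fusion protein in mammalian cells. The catalogue lists the vector type as bacterial expression, but the stated purpose and the annotated features point to a lentiviral mammalian expression construct. In bacteria it is maintained through a high-copy ColE1/pUC-type origin and selected with ampicillin via the β-lactamase gene. An f1 origin and an EM7-driven bleomycin/Zeocin resistance gene are also annotated.

The viral region runs from a truncated 5' LTR to a self-inactivating ΔU3 3' LTR. It contains the Ψ packaging signal, a gag fragment, the Rev response element and the cPPT/CTS, which together support RNA packaging, Rev-dependent nuclear export and efficient transduction. Within it, the CMV enhancer and promoter drive the CD274 coding sequence, which is joined through a short remnant of a multiple cloning site to EGFP, placing the fluorescent tag at the C-terminal end of PD-L1. An EMCV IRES follows and allows translation of puromycin N-acetyltransferase from the same transcript, so transduced cells can be selected with puromycin. The miR-30a 5' and 3' flanking sequences characteristic of the pGIPZ shRNAmir design remain downstream; the record does not say whether a functional hairpin lies between them. A WPRE then enhances transcript expression. Outside the LTRs, an SV40 promoter-driven hygromycin resistance cassette is annotated, though only puromycin is listed as the selectable marker.

The construct suits stable expression and fluorescent tracking of PD-L1. The associated publication concerns exosomal PD-L1 and suppression of T cell killing of breast cancer cells.
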