Addgene plasmid #120933: pGIPZ-PD-L1-EGFP
Purpose: Express PD-L1-EGFP fusion protein in mammalian cells
Depositing lab: Mien-Chie Hung. Depositing organization: University of Texas MD Anderson Cancer Center. Publication: Exosomal PD-L1 harbors active defense function to suppress T cell killing of breast cancer cells and promote tumor growth. Yang Y, Li CW, Chan LC, Wei Y, Hsu JM, Xia W, Cha JH, Hou J, Hsu JL, Sun L, Hung MC. Cell Res. 2018 Aug;28(8):862-864. doi: 10.1038/s41422-018-0060-4. Epub 2018 Jun 29. PubMed 29959401.
Backbone
  Vector backbone: pGIPZ
  Vector type: Bacterial Expression
  Selectable markers: Puromycin
Growth in bacteria
  Bacterial resistance: Ampicillin, 100 μg/mL
  Growth temperature: 37°C
  Growth strain: NEB Stable
  Copy number: High Copy
Gene/Insert
  Gene/Insert name: PD-L1-EGFP
  Species: H. sapiens (human)
Terms and licenses: Academic/Nonprofit Terms; Industry Terms: Not Available to Industry
How to cite: pGIPZ-PD-L1-EGFP was a gift from Mien-Chie Hung (Addgene plasmid # 120933 ; http://n2t.net/addgene:120933 ; RRID:Addgene_120933)
